Addgene plasmid #92422: Stx4-pmCitrine
Purpose: Expression of syntaxin-4 C-terminally conjugated to mCitrine.
Depositing lab: Geert van den Bogaart. Depositing organization: Radboud University Nijmegen Medical Centre. Publication: Fluorescence lifetime imaging microscopy reveals rerouting of SNARE trafficking driving dendritic cell activation. Verboogen DRJ, Gonzalez Mancha N, Ter Beest M, van den Bogaart G. Elife. 2017 May 19;6. pii: e23525. doi: 10.7554/eLife.23525. PubMed 28524818.
Backbone
  Vector backbone: pmCitrine-N1
  Backbone manufacturer: Van den Bogaart lab
  Vector type: Mammalian Expression
Growth in bacteria
  Bacterial resistance: Kanamycin, 50 μg/mL
  Growth temperature: 37°C
  Growth strain: DH5alpha
  Copy number: High Copy
Gene/Insert
  Gene/Insert name: Stx4 (alt name: syntaxin 4, syntaxin-4)
  Species: R. norvegicus (rat)
  GenBank ID: NM_031125.1
  Entrez Gene: Stx4 (a.k.a. Stx4a)
  Promoter: CMV
  Tag / fusion protein: mCitrine (C terminal on insert)
  Cloning method: Restriction Enzyme; 5′ cloning site EcoRI (not destroyed); 3′ cloning site BamHI (not destroyed)
  Sequencing primers: 5′ TAACAACTCCGCCCCATT; 3′ GTCCAGCTCGACCAGGATGGG
Terms and licenses: Academic/Nonprofit Terms; Industry Terms: Not Available to Industry
How to cite: Stx4-pmCitrine was a gift from Geert van den Bogaart (Addgene plasmid # 92422 ; http://n2t.net/addgene:92422 ; RRID:Addgene_92422)
