[The description below was written by a language model from this plasmid's Addgene catalogue record and pLannotate feature annotations shown in this document.]
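Description:
Stx4-pmCitrine is a 5.6 kb mammalian expression plasmid built on the pmCitrine-N1 backbone, an N1-type vector in which an insert is placed upstream of, and in frame with, a fluorescent protein. It is propagated in E. coli from a high-copy ColE1/pUC-type origin and selected with kanamycin. The resistance gene is the Tn5 aminoglycoside phosphotransferase (NeoR/KanR), preceded by both a bacterial bla-type promoter and the SV40 enhancer/early promoter and followed by the HSV TK polyadenylation signal. The same cassette therefore gives kanamycin resistance in bacteria and can support G418 selection in mammalian cells. An f1 phage origin is also present. The short large T antigen, ble and bGH poly(A) fragments in the annotation appear to be partial matches to backbone sequence rather than functional elements.

The payload is the rat syntaxin-4 (Stx4) coding sequence, cloned between the EcoRI and BamHI sites of the multiple cloning site, both of which are retained. Transcription is driven by the human cytomegalovirus immediate early enhancer and promoter and terminated by the SV40 poly(A) signal. A short stretch of remaining polylinker joins Stx4 to mCitrine, a constitutively fluorescent yellow protein derived from Aequorea victoria GFP, so the tag sits at the C terminus of syntaxin-4.

Syntaxin-4 is a plasma membrane t-SNARE involved in docking and fusion of transport vesicles. The construct is intended for expressing the fluorescently labelled SNARE in mammalian cells. The associated publication used fluorescence lifetime imaging microscopy to follow SNARE trafficking during dendritic cell activation, although the record does not state this fusion's specific role in those measurements.
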