Features (pLannotate 1.2.2; 16 found; start..end, strand, type, name):
     61..364     +  enhancer       CMV enhancer: human cytomegalovirus immediate early enhancer
    365..568     +  promoter       CMV promoter: human cytomegalovirus (CMV) immediate early promoter
    591..650     +  misc_feature   MCS (fragment): multiple cloning site
    658..1551    +  CDS            Stx4: STX4_RAT - Also known as Stx4a. Experimental evidence at protein level: Swiss-Prot protein existence level 1. Plasma membrane t-SNARE that mediates docking of transport vesicles. Necessary for the translocation of SLC2A4 from intracellular vesicles to the plasma membrane. Together with STXB3 and VAMP2, may also play a role in docking/fusion of intracellular GLUT4-containing vesicles with the cell surface in adipocytes (By similarity). May also play a role in docking of synaptic vesicles at presynaptic active zones. From Rattus norvegicus (Rat).
   1558..1574    +  misc_feature   MCS (fragment): multiple cloning site
   1588..2304    +  CDS            mCitrine: mCitrine is a basic (constitutively fluorescent) yellow fluorescent protein published in 2001, derived from Aequorea victoria.
   2323..2406    +  CDS            large T antigen (fragment): large T antigen from SV40 (simian virus 40)
   2429..2550    +  polyA_signal   SV40 poly(A) signal: SV40 polyadenylation signal
   2584..3012    -  rep_origin     f1 ori (sequence partly withheld): f1 bacteriophage origin of replication; arrow indicates direction of (+) strand synthesis
   3039..3143    +  promoter       AmpR promoter: bla
   3145..3502    +  promoter       SV40 promoter: SV40 enhancer and early promoter
   3537..4331    +  CDS            NeoR/KanR: aminoglycoside phosphotransferase from Tn5; aph(3')-II (or nptII); confers resistance to neomycin, kanamycin, and G418 (Geneticin®)
   4352..4504    +  CDS            ble (fragment): BLE_KLEPN - Experimental evidence at protein level: Swiss-Prot protein existence level 1. Binding protein with a strong affinity to the bleomycin family of antibiotics. Binds to CL990; an antimitotic-antibiotic compound. From Klebsiella pneumoniae.
   4563..4610    +  polyA_signal   HSV TK poly(A) signal: herpes simplex virus thymidine kinase polyadenylation signal (Cole and Stacy, 1985)
   4701..4717    -  polyA_signal   bGH poly(A) signal (fragment): bovine growth hormone polyadenylation signal
   4939..5527    +  rep_origin     ori: high-copy-number ColE1/pMB1/pBR322/pUC origin of replication
>Addgene plasmid #92422 | Stx4-pmCitrine | addgene full sequence | sequence record 182522 | Addgene NGS Result
TAGTTATTAATAGTAATCAATTACGGGGTCATTAGTTCATAGCCCATATATGGAGTTCCGCGTTACATAA
CTTACGGTAAATGGCCCGCCTGGCTGACCGCCCAACGACCCCCGCCCATTGACGTCAATAATGACGTATG
TTCCCATAGTAACGCCAATAGGGACTTTCCATTGACGTCAATGGGTGGAGTATTTACGGTAAACTGCCCA
CTTGGCAGTACATCAAGTGTATCATATGCCAAGTACGCCCCCTATTGACGTCAATGACGGTAAATGGCCC
GCCTGGCATTATGCCCAGTACATGACCTTATGGGACTTTCCTACTTGGCAGTACATCTACGTATTAGTCA
TCGCTATTACCATGGTGATGCGGTTTTGGCAGTACATCAATGGGCGTGGATAGCGGTTTGACTCACGGGG
ATTTCCAAGTCTCCACCCCATTGACGTCAATGGGAGTTTGTTTTGGCACCAAAATCAACGGGACTTTCCA
AAATGTCGTAACAACTCCGCCCCATTGACGCAAATGGGCGGTAGGCGTGTACGGTGGGAGGTCTATATAA
GCAGAGCTGGTTTAGTGAACCGTCAGATCCGCTAGCGCTACCGGACTCAGATCTCGAGCTCAAGCTTCGA
ATTCTGCAGTCGACGGTACCCGCCACCATGCGCGACAGGACCCATGAGTTGAGGCAGGGGGATAACATCT
CAGACGATGAAGATGAGGTTCGAGTCGCGTTGGTGGTGCACTCAGGTGCCGCCCGGCTGAGCAGCCCGGA
CGACGAGTTCTTCCAGAAGGTGCAGACAATTCGGCAGACTATGGCCAAACTGGAGAGTAAAGTCCGGGAG
TTGGAGAAACAGCAGGTCACCATTCTGGCCACGCCTCTTCCCGAGGAGAGCATGAAGCAGGGCCTGCAGA
ACCTGCGAGAGGAGATCAAACAGCTGGGGAGAGAAGTCCGGGCACAGCTAAAAGCCATAGAGCCCCAGAA
GGAAGAAGCTGATGAGAATTATAATTCAGTCAACACAAGAATGAAGAAAACCCAGCATGGGGTCCTGTCC
CAGCAGTTTGTGGAGCTCATCAACAAGTGTAACTCAATGCAGTCCGAGTACCGAGAGAAGAACGTAGAGC
GCATTCGGCGGCAGCTGAAGATCACCAATGCTGGAATGGTGTCTGACGAGGAACTGGAGCAGATGCTGGA
CAGTGGGCAGAGTGAGGTGTTTGTGTCTAATATACTGAAGGACACACAGGTGACCCGGCAGGCCCTGAAT
GAGATCTCTGCGCGACACAGTGAGATCCAGCAGTTGGAGCGCAGCATCCGTGAACTCCATGAGATCTTCA
CTTTTCTAGCTACCGAGGTGGAGATGCAGGGAGAGATGATCAATCGTATCGAAAAGAACATTCTGAGCTC
AGCAGACTATGTGGAACGTGGGCAAGAACATGTCAAGATAGCGCTAGAGAATCAGAAGAAGGCGAGGAAG
AAAAAGGTCATGATTGCCATCTGTGTTTCTGTCACTGTTCTCATCTTGGCTGTCATCATTGGCATCACCA
TAACCGTTGGATTGGTTCCGCGGGCCCGGGATCCACCCGTGGCCACCATGGTGAGCAAGGGCGAGGAGCT
GTTCACCGGCGTGGTGCCCATCCTGGTGGAGCTGGACGGCGACGTGAACGGCCACAAGTTCAGCGTGAGC
GGCGAGGGCGAGGGCGACGCCACCTACGGCAAGCTGACCCTGAAGTTCATCTGCACCACCGGCAAGCTGC
CCGTGCCCTGGCCCACCCTGGTGACCACCTTCGGCTACGGCCTGATGTGCTTCGCCCGCTACCCCGACCA
CATGAAGCAGCACGACTTCTTCAAGAGCGCCATGCCCGAGGGCTACGTGCAGGAGCGCACCATCTTCTTC
AAGGACGACGGCAACTACAAGACCCGCGCCGAGGTGAAGTTCGAGGGCGACACCCTGGTGAACCGCATCG
AGCTGAAGGGCATCGACTTCAAGGAGGACGGCAACATCCTGGGCCACAAGCTGGAGTACAACTACAACAG
CCACAACGTGTACATCATGGCCGACAAGCAGAAGAACGGCATCAAGGTGAACTTCAAGATCCGCCACAAC
ATCGAGGACGGCAGCGTGCAGCTGGCCGACCACTACCAGCAGAACACCCCCATCGGCGACGGCCCCGTGC
TGCTGCCCGACAACCACTACCTGAGCTACCAGAGCAAGCTGAGCAAGGACCCCAACGAGAAGCGCGACCA
CATGGTGCTGCTGGAGTTCGTGACCGCCGCCGGCATCACCCTGGGCATGGACGAGCTGTACAAGTAAGCG
GCCGCGACTCTAGATCATAATCAGCCATACCACATTTGTAGAGGTTTTACTTGCTTTAAAAAACCTCCCA
CACCTCCCCCTGAACCTGAAACATAAAATGAATGCAATTGTTGTTGTTAACTTGTTTATTGCAGCTTATA
ATGGTTACAAATAAAGCAATAGCATCACAAATTTCACAAATAAAGCATTTTTTTCACTGCATTCTAGTTG
TGGTTTGTCCAAACTCATCAATGTATCTTAAGGCGTAAATTGTAAGCGTTAATATTTTGTTAAAATTCGC
GTTAAATTTTTGTTAAATCAGCTCATTTTTTAACCAATAGGCCGAAATCGGCAAAATCCCTTATAAATCA
AAAGAATAGACCGAGATAGGGT
[37 nt withheld, positions 2683-2719]
AAAGAACGTGGACTCCAACGTCAAAGG
[49 nt withheld, positions 2747-2795]
T
[91 nt withheld, positions 2797-2887]
G
[124 nt withheld, positions 2889-3012]
CAGGTGGCACTTTTCGGGGAAATGTGCGCGGAACCCCTATTTGTTTATTTTTCTAAATACATTCAAATAT
GTATCCGCTCATGAGACAATAACCCTGATAAATGCTTCAATAATATTGAAAAAGGAAGAGTCCTGAGGCG
GAAAGAACCAGCTGTGGAATGTGTGTCAGTTAGGGTGTGGAAAGTCCCCAGGCTCCCCAGCAGGCAGAAG
TATGCAAAGCATGCATCTCAATTAGTCAGCAACCAGGTGTGGAAAGTCCCCAGGCTCCCCAGCAGGCAGA
AGTATGCAAAGCATGCATCTCAATTAGTCAGCAACCATAGTCCCGCCCCTAACTCCGCCCATCCCGCCCC
TAACTCCGCCCAGTTCCGCCCATTCTCCGCCCCATGGCTGACTAATTTTTTTTATTTATGCAGAGGCCGA
GGCCGCCTCGGCCTCTGAGCTATTCCAGAAGTAGTGAGGAGGCTTTTTTGGAGGCCTAGGCTTTTGCAAA
GATCGATCAAGAGACAGGATGAGGATCGTTTCGCATGATTGAACAAGATGGATTGCACGCAGGTTCTCCG
GCCGCTTGGGTGGAGAGGCTATTCGGCTATGACTGGGCACAACAGACAATCGGCTGCTCTGATGCCGCCG
TGTTCCGGCTGTCAGCGCAGGGGCGCCCGGTTCTTTTTGTCAAGACCGACCTGTCCGGTGCCCTGAATGA
ACTGCAAGACGAGGCAGCGCGGCTATCGTGGCTGGCCACGACGGGCGTTCCTTGCGCAGCTGTGCTCGAC
GTTGTCACTGAAGCGGGAAGGGACTGGCTGCTATTGGGCGAAGTGCCGGGGCAGGATCTCCTGTCATCTC
ACCTTGCTCCTGCCGAGAAAGTATCCATCATGGCTGATGCAATGCGGCGGCTGCATACGCTTGATCCGGC
TACCTGCCCATTCGACCACCAAGCGAAACATCGCATCGAGCGAGCACGTACTCGGATGGAAGCCGGTCTT
GTCGATCAGGATGATCTGGACGAAGAGCATCAGGGGCTCGCGCCAGCCGAACTGTTCGCCAGGCTCAAGG
CGAGCATGCCCGACGGCGAGGATCTCGTCGTGACCCATGGCGATGCCTGCTTGCCGAATATCATGGTGGA
AAATGGCCGCTTTTCTGGATTCATCGACTGTGGCCGGCTGGGTGTGGCGGACCGCTATCAGGACATAGCG
TTGGCTACCCGTGATATTGCTGAAGAGCTTGGCGGCGAATGGGCTGACCGCTTCCTCGTGCTTTACGGTA
TCGCCGCTCCCGATTCGCAGCGCATCGCCTTCTATCGCCTTCTTGACGAGTTCTTCTGAGCGGGACTCTG
GGGTTCGAAATGACCGACCAAGCGACGCCCAACCTGCCATCACGAGATTTCGATTCCACCGCCGCCTTCT
ATGAAAGGTTGGGCTTCGGAATCGTTTTCCGGGACGCCGGCTGGATGATCCTCCAGCGCGGGGATCTCAT
GCTGGAGTTCTTCGCCCACCCTAGGGGGAGGCTAACTGAAACACGGAAGGAGACAATACCGGAAGGAACC
CGCGCTATGACGGCAATAAAAAGACAGAATAAAACGCACGGTGTTGGGTCGTTTGTTCATAAACGCGGGG
TTCGGTCCCAGGGCTGGCACTCTGTCGATACCCCACCGAGACCCCATTGGGGCCAATACGCCCGCGTTTC
TTCCTTTTCCCCACCCCACCCCCCAAGTTCGGGTGAAGGCCCAGGGCTCGCAGCCAACGTCGGGGCGGCA
GGCCCTGCCATAGCCTCAGGTTACTCATATATACTTTAGATTGATTTAAAACTTCATTTTTAATTTAAAA
GGATCTAGGTGAAGATCCTTTTTGATAATCTCATGACCAAAATCCCTTAACGTGAGTTTTCGTTCCACTG
AGCGTCAGACCCCGTAGAAAAGATCAAAGGATCTTCTTGAGATCCTTTTTTTCTGCGCGTAATCTGCTGC
TTGCAAACAAAAAAACCACCGCTACCAGCGGTGGTTTGTTTGCCGGATCAAGAGCTACCAACTCTTTTTC
CGAAGGTAACTGGCTTCAGCAGAGCGCAGATACCAAATACTGTTCTTCTAGTGTAGCCGTAGTTAGGCCA
CCACTTCAAGAACTCTGTAGCACCGCCTACATACCTCGCTCTGCTAATCCTGTTACCAGTGGCTGCTGCC
AGTGGCGATAAGTCGTGTCTTACCGGGTTGGACTCAAGACGATAGTTACCGGATAAGGCGCAGCGGTCGG
GCTGAACGGGGGGTTCGTGCACACAGCCCAGCTTGGAGCGAACGACCTACACCGAACTGAGATACCTACA
GCGTGAGCTATGAGAAAGCGCCACGCTTCCCGAAGGGAGAAAGGCGGACAGGTATCCGGTAAGCGGCAGG
GTCGGAACAGGAGAGCGCACGAGGGAGCTTCCAGGGGGAAACGCCTGGTATCTTTATAGTCCTGTCGGGT
TTCGCCACCTCTGACTTGAGCGTCGATTTTTGTGATGCTCGTCAGGGGGGCGGAGCCTATGGAAAAACGC
CAGCAACGCGGCCTTTTTACGGTTCCTGGCCTTTTGCTGGCCTTTTGCTCACATGTTCTTTCCTGCGTTA
TCCCCTGATTCTGTGGATAACCGTATTACCGCCATGCAT
